>Addgene plasmid #41569 | FLM-PC1Δ45 | addgene partial sequence | sequence record 61343 | BGH-rev 5'-TAGAAGGCACAGTCGAGG-3'
ATGGTGATGGTGATGATGACCGGTATGCATATTCAGATCCTCTTCTGAGATGAGTTTTTGTTCGAAGGGC
CCCAGATCCTCTTCTGAGATGAGTTTTTGTTCTCGAGCGGCCGCTCATTAAGATCCGGCGGGCGCCCGGC
TGCTCCTGCGGCCTTGCAGGCTGTGCAGCTGCTGCTCCAGCTGGTAGACGTCCTCTGTGGCCTGGTTGAG
TCGGTCAAACTGGGTGAGCAGGGCCTCGAACACGGCTTGGAGGCGGGAGGGCTCAGGCTCACACCTTGTC
CCCAGCCGGCCCAGGCTCACGCTCAGCCCATCCAGCTGGCTGGAGGAGGTGGAGGGGTGCGAGGCATCGG
AGCCAGCGCTGGGTGGGGGCACATCCGGGGATACCTTGGAGCCCCTGGAGGAGCGAGAGGGCAGCGGCTC
CATCCCTTCAAAGCGGACTTTGTGGCGGAACTCCTTGACCTTGCTGAGGCCCATCCAGAGGCGCAGCCTG
CGCAGGAACAACTCCACCATCTCGTAGTCCTGGGGCTCCCAGGCCGGCCGGTACAGCTCTCCACGCAAGG
CGTGGTAGCGCCAGCGGAGAATAACAGCCCCCAGCCGTAGGGCGCCCCACAGCCGCAGTGCCCAGAGCCC
CACACACAGCAGGGGTGACAAGTGCCAGGACTCACGCGTCCTCGCCAGCACACACGCCACCCCCAGGCCC
AGCCCGAGGAGGAAGGAGATCACCGCCAGGGCCGCAGGGAGGGCAGAGGCTGCTGGCGGGTCAGGGAGGG
CAGAGGCTGTCTGCGGGTCAGGGAGGGCGGAGCCTGTCGGTGGGGCAGGGAGGGCAGAGGCCCTTGGTGG
ATCCGCGCCAGGTGGAGAGAATGATGAGATGGTTGACACTGCCAAACCTTGAGTGATGGTGATGTTC
