[The description below was written by a language model from this plasmid's Addgene catalogue record.]
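Description:
FLM-PC1Δ45 is a mammalian expression plasmid built on the Invitrogen pcDNA4/TO backbone (about 5.1 kb without insert). It is propagated in E. coli under ampicillin selection, and it carries a Zeocin marker for selecting transfected mammalian cells. No feature table accompanies the record, so the regulatory elements are not listed explicitly. As a general property of the pcDNA4/TO backbone, expression is driven by a CMV promoter containing tetracycline operator sites. Transcription is therefore constitutive in ordinary cells and becomes tetracycline-inducible in cells that express the Tet repressor.

The insert is a fragment of human PKD1, which encodes polycystin-1, the large membrane protein mutated in most cases of autosomal dominant polycystic kidney disease. The record describes the fragment as spanning positions 4078 to 4258 and carrying a Δ45 mutation. These positions presumably refer to amino-acid residues, which would place the fragment in the C-terminal cytoplasmic tail with its last 45 residues removed, although the record does not spell this out. A CD16.7 tag is fused to the N-terminus of the insert. This type of chimera conventionally combines the CD16 extracellular domain with the CD7 transmembrane segment, so the attached tail is anchored in the membrane and presents a surface epitope for detection.

The associated publication concerns regulation of STAT activity by polycystin-1. The construct therefore appears to be a truncation mutant for mapping which parts of the membrane-anchored tail are needed for STAT signalling, most likely in comparison with related tail constructs.
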