Addgene plasmid #41569: FLM-PC1Δ45
Depositing lab: Thomas Weimbs. Publication: Polycystin-1 regulates STAT activity by a dual mechanism. Talbot JJ, Shillingford JM, Vasanth S, Doerr N, Mukherjee S, Kinter MT, Watnick T, Weimbs T. Proc Natl Acad Sci U S A. 2011 May 10;108(19):7985-90. Epub 2011 Apr 25. 10.1073/pnas.1103816108 PubMed 21518865.
Backbone
  Vector backbone: pcDNA4/TO
  Backbone manufacturer: Invitrogen
  Backbone size w/o insert (bp): 5100
  Vector type: Mammalian Expression
  Selectable markers: Zeocin
Growth in bacteria
  Bacterial resistance: Ampicillin, 100 μg/mL
  Growth temperature: 37°C
  Growth strain: DH5alpha
  Copy number: Unknown
Gene/Insert
  Gene/Insert name: PKD1 (alt name: Polycystin-1)
  Species: H. sapiens (human)
  Mutation: Δ45; sequence of PKD1 from 4078 - 4258
  Entrez Gene: PKD1 (a.k.a. PBP, PC1, Pc-1, TRPP1)
  Tag / fusion protein: CD16.7 (N terminal on insert)
Terms and licenses: Academic/Nonprofit Terms; Industry Terms: Not Available to Industry
How to cite: FLM-PC1Δ45 was a gift from Thomas Weimbs (Addgene plasmid # 41569 ; http://n2t.net/addgene:41569 ; RRID:Addgene_41569)
